Addgene plasmid #224480: p5E-hs_ICAM_short (JDW 1046)
Purpose: Gateway compatible 5' entry clone containing the Human minimal ICAM2 promoter
Depositing lab: Joshua Wythe. Depositing organization: University of Virginia. Publication: Multisite Assembly of Gateway Induced Clones (MAGIC): a flexible cloning toolbox with diverse applications in vertebrate model systems. Gillespie W, Zhang Y, Ruiz OE, Cerda J, Ortiz-Guzman J, Turner WD, Largoza G, Sherman M, Mosser LE, Fujimoto E, Chien CB, Kwan KM, Arenkiel BR, Devine WP, Wythe JD. bioRxiv [Preprint]. 2024 Jul 13:2024.07.13.603267. doi: 10.1101/2024.07.13.603267. PubMed 39026881.
Backbone
  Vector backbone: p5E-MCS
  Vector type: Mammalian Expression
Growth in bacteria
  Bacterial resistance: Kanamycin, 50 μg/mL
  Growth temperature: 37°C
  Growth strain: DH5alpha
  Copy number: High Copy
Gene/Insert
  Gene/Insert name: min-ICAM2 promoter
  Species: H. sapiens (human)
  Cloning method: Restriction Enzyme; 5′ cloning site unknown (unknown if destroyed)
Terms and licenses: Academic/Nonprofit Terms; Industry Terms: Not Available to Industry
Depositor comments: Please visit https://doi.org/10.1101/2024.07.13.603267 for bioRxiv preprint.
How to cite: p5E-hs_ICAM_short (JDW 1046) was a gift from Joshua Wythe (Addgene plasmid # 224480 ; http://n2t.net/addgene:224480 ; RRID:Addgene_224480)
