[The description below was written by a language model from this plasmid's Addgene catalogue record and pLannotate feature annotations shown in this document.]
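Description:
p5E-hs_ICAM_short (JDW 1046) is a small (about 2.9 kb) Gateway 5' entry clone built on the p5E-MCS backbone, carrying a minimal version of the human ICAM2 promoter. It is part of a multisite Gateway cloning toolkit intended for assembling expression constructs for vertebrate model systems. Although catalogued as a mammalian expression vector, it is not itself an expression plasmid. It is a modular donor that supplies the promoter element to a final construct. It is maintained in E. coli at high copy through a ColE1/pUC-type origin and selected with kanamycin via the aph(3')-Ia KanR gene. rrnB T1 and T2 terminators lie upstream of the recombination cassette, where they insulate the insert from read-through transcription originating in the backbone.

The insert region sits between Gateway recombination sites that the automated annotation labels as an attL1 fragment overlapping an attB4 core on one side and attR1 on the other. This is consistent with the attL4/attR1 arrangement typical of 5' entry clones. In a multisite LR reaction, these sites place the promoter upstream of a middle-entry coding sequence and a 3' entry element within a destination vector. Between the sites are T7 and T3 promoters and a remnant of the pBluescript polylinker derived from the p5E-MCS cloning site. The ICAM2 promoter itself is not annotated by the feature software and presumably occupies the short unannotated interval of roughly 160 bp between the polylinker fragment and the T3 promoter. The insert was introduced by restriction cloning, though the sites used are not recorded. Short hits to RSF ori, lacI and lacZα appear to be backbone fragments rather than functional elements. The record does not describe the promoter's expression specificity or a particular downstream application.
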