Features (pLannotate 1.2.2; 14 found; start..end, strand, type, name):
      1..94      +  rep_origin     RSF ori (fragment): Plasmids containing the RSF 1030 origin of replication can be propagated in E. coli cells that contain additional plasmids with compatible origins.
     96..188     +  CDS            lacI (fragment): lac repressor; lacI; The lac repressor binds to the lac operator to inhibit transcription in E. coli. This inhibition can be relieved by adding lactose or isopropyl-β-D-thiogalactopyranoside (IPTG).
    243..270     -  terminator     rrnB T2 terminator: transcription terminator T2 from the E. coli rrnB gene
    402..445     +  terminator     rrnB T1 terminator: Escherichia coli rrnB; transcription terminator T1 from the E. coli rrnB gene
    492..528     -  CDS            lacZα (fragment): LacZα fragment of β-galactosidase; lacZ fragment
    567..652     +  protein_bind   attL1 (fragment): mutant version of attL; recombination site for the Gateway® LR reaction LR Clonase™
    643..663     +  protein_bind   attB4: mutant version of attB; core recombination site for the Gateway® BP reaction BP Clonase™
    665..683     +  promoter       T7 promoter: promoter for bacteriophage T7 RNA polymerase
    692..714     -  misc_feature   MCS (fragment): pBluescript multiple cloning site
    879..897     -  promoter       T3 promoter: promoter for bacteriophage T3 RNA polymerase
    898..1021    +  protein_bind   attR1: mutant version of attR; recombination site for the Gateway® LR reaction LR Clonase™
   1094..1112    -  promoter       T7 promoter: promoter for bacteriophage T7 RNA polymerase
   1246..2055    +  CDS            KanR: aminoglycoside phosphotransferase; aph(3')-Ia; confers resistance to kanamycin in bacteria or G418 (Geneticin®) in eukaryotes
   2202..2790    +  rep_origin     ori: high-copy-number ColE1/pMB1/pBR322/pUC origin of replication
>Addgene plasmid #224480 | p5E-hs_ICAM_short (JDW 1046) | addgene full sequence | sequence record 447145 | Addgene NGS Result
GTGGATAACCGTATTACCGCCTTTGAGTGAGCTGATACCGCTCGCCGCAGCCGAACGACCGAGCGCAGCG
AGTCAGTGAGCGAGGAAGCGGAAGAGCGCCCAATACGCAAACCGCCTCTCCCCGCGCGTTGGCCGATTCA
TTAATGCAGCTGGCACGACAGGTTTCCCGACTGGAAAGCGGGCAGTGAGCGCAACGCAATTAATACGCGT
ACCGCTAGCCAGGAAGAGTTTGTAGAAACGCAAAAAGGCCATCCGTCAGGATGGCCTTCTGCTTAGTTTG
ATGCCTGGCAGTTTATGGCGGGCGTCCTGCCCGCCACCCTCCGGGCCGTTGCTTCACAACGTTCAAATCC
GCTCCCGGCGGATTTGTCCTACTCAGGAGAGCGTTCACCGACAAACAACAGATAAAACGAAAGGCCCAGT
CTTCCGACTGAGCCTTTCGTTTTATTTGATGCCTGGCAGTTCCCTACTCTCGCGTTAACGCTAGCATGGA
TGTTTTCCCAGTCACGACGTTGTAAAACGACGGCCAGTCTTAAGCTCGGGCCCGAGTTAACGCTACCATG
GAGCTCCAAATAATGATTTTATTTTGACTGATAGTGACCTGTTCGTTGCAACAAATTGATAAGCAATGCT
TTTTTATAATGCCAACTTTGTATAGAAAAGTTGGTAATACGACTCACTATAGGGCGAATTGGGTACCGGG
CCCCCCCTCGAGGTAGAACGAGCTGGTGCACGTGGCTTCCCAAAGATCTCTCAGATAATGAGAGGAAATG
CAGTCATCAGTTTGCAGAAGGCTAGGGATTCTGGGCCATAGCTCAGACCTGCGCCCACCATCTCCCTCCA
GGCAGCCCTTGGCCGCGGTGGAGCTCCAGCTTTTGTTCCCTTTAGTGAGGGTTAATTCAAGTTTGTACAA
AAAAGTTGAACGAGAAACGTAAAATGATATAAATATCAATATATTAAATTAGATTTTGCATAAAAAACAG
ACTACATAATACTGTAAAACACAACATATGCAGTCACTATGAACCAACTACTTAGATGGTATTAGTGACC
TGTAGAATTCGAGCTCTAGAGCTGCAGGGCGGCCGCGATATCCCCTATAGTGAGTCGTATTACATGGTCA
TAGCTGTTTCCTGGCAGCTCTGGCCCGTGTCTCAAAATCTCTGATGTTACATTGCACAAGATAAAAATAT
ATCATCATGAACAATAAAACTGTCTGCTTACATAAACAGTAATACAAGGGGTGTTATGAGCCATATTCAA
CGGGAAACGTCGAGGCCGCGATTAAATTCCAACATGGATGCTGATTTATATGGGTATAAATGGGCTCGCG
ATAATGTCGGGCAATCAGGTGCGACAATCTATCGCTTGTATGGGAAGCCCGATGCGCCAGAGTTGTTTCT
GAAACATGGCAAAGGTAGCGTTGCCAATGATGTTACAGATGAGATGGTCAGACTAAACTGGCTGACGGAA
TTTATGCCTCTTCCGACCATCAAGCATTTTATCCGTACTCCTGATGATGCATGGTTACTCACCACTGCGA
TCCCCGGAAAAACAGCATTCCAGGTATTAGAAGAATATCCTGATTCAGGTGAAAATATTGTTGATGCGCT
GGCAGTGTTCCTGCGCCGGTTGCATTCGATTCCTGTTTGTAATTGTCCTTTTAACAGCGATCGCGTATTT
CGTCTCGCTCAGGCGCAATCACGAATGAATAACGGTTTGGTTGATGCGAGTGATTTTGATGACGAGCGTA
ATGGCTGGCCTGTTGAACAAGTCTGGAAAGAAATGCATAAACTTTTGCCATTCTCACCGGATTCAGTCGT
CACTCATGGTGATTTCTCACTTGATAACCTTATTTTTGACGAGGGGAAATTAATAGGTTGTATTGATGTT
GGACGAGTCGGAATCGCAGACCGATACCAGGATCTTGCCATCCTATGGAACTGCCTCGGTGAGTTTTCTC
CTTCATTACAGAAACGGCTTTTTCAAAAATATGGTATTGATAATCCTGATATGAATAAATTGCAGTTTCA
TTTGATGCTCGATGAGTTTTTCTAATCAGAATTGGTTAATTGGTTGTAACACTGGCAGAGCATTACGCTG
ACTTGACGGGACGGCGCAAGCTCATGACCAAAATCCCTTAACGTGAGTTACGCGTCGTTCCACTGAGCGT
CAGACCCCGTAGAAAAGATCAAAGGATCTTCTTGAGATCCTTTTTTTCTGCGCGTAATCTGCTGCTTGCA
AACAAAAAAACCACCGCTACCAGCGGTGGTTTGTTTGCCGGATCAAGAGCTACCAACTCTTTTTCCGAAG
GTAACTGGCTTCAGCAGAGCGCAGATACCAAATACTGTTCTTCTAGTGTAGCCGTAGTTAGGCCACCACT
TCAAGAACTCTGTAGCACCGCCTACATACCTCGCTCTGCTAATCCTGTTACCAGTGGCTGCTGCCAGTGG
CGATAAGTCGTGTCTTACCGGGTTGGACTCAAGACGATAGTTACCGGATAAGGCGCAGCGGTCGGGCTGA
ACGGGGGGTTCGTGCACACAGCCCAGCTTGGAGCGAACGACCTACACCGAACTGAGATACCTACAGCGTG
AGCTATGAGAAAGCGCCACGCTTCCCGAAGGGAGAAAGGCGGACAGGTATCCGGTAAGCGGCAGGGTCGG
AACAGGAGAGCGCACGAGGGAGCTTCCAGGGGGAAACGCCTGGTATCTTTATAGTCCTGTCGGGTTTCGC
CACCTCTGACTTGAGCGTCGATTTTTGTGATGCTCGTCAGGGGGGCGGAGCCTATGGAAAAACGCCAGCA
ACGCGGCCTTTTTACGGTTCCTGGCCTTTTGCTGGCCTTTTGCTCACATGTTCTTTCCTGCGTTATCCCC
TGATTCT
